>Addgene plasmid #171194 | pMSCV-miR30-Vector | addgene full sequence | sequence record 472203 | Addgene NGS Result
TGAAAGACCCCACCTGTAGGTTTGGCAAGCTAGCTTAAGTAACGCCATTTTGCAAGGCATGGAAAATACA
TAACTGAGAATAGAGAAGTTCAGATCAAGGTTAGGAACAGAGAGACAGCAGAATATGGGCCAAACAGGAT
ATCTGTGGTAAGCAGTTCCTGCCCCGGCTCAGGGCCAAGAACAGATGGTCCCCAGATGCGGTCCCGCCCT
CAGCAGTTTCTAGAGAACCATCAGATGTTTCCAGGGTGCCCCAAGGACCTGAAATGACCCTGTGCCTTAT
TTGAACTAACCAATCAGTTCGCTTCTCGCTTCTGTTCGCGCGCTTCTGCTCCCCGAGCTCAATAAAAGAG
CCCACAACCCCTCACTCGGCGCGCCAGTCCTCCGATAGACTGCGTCGCCCGGGTACCCGTATTCCCAATA
AAGCCTCTTGCTGTTTGCATCCGAATCGTGGACTCGCTGATCCTTGGGAGGGTCTCCTCAGATTGATTGA
CTGCCCACCTCGGGGGTCTTTCATTTGGAGGTTCCACCGAGATTTGGAGACCCCTGCCCAGGGACCACCG
ACCCCCCCGCCGGGAGGTAAGCTGGCCAGCGGTCGTTTCGTGTCTGTCTCTGTCTTTGTGCGTGTTTGTG
CCGGCATCTAATGTTTGCGCCTGCGTCTGTACTAGTTAGCTAACTAGCTCTGTATCTGGCGGACCCGTGG
TGGAACTGACGAGTTCTGAACACCCGGCCGCAACCCTGGGAGACGTCCCAGGGACTTTGGGGGCCGTTTT
TGTGGCCCGACCTGAGGAAGGGAGTCGATGTGGAATCCGACCCCGTCAGGATATGTGGTTCTGGTAGGAG
ACGAGAACCTAAAACAGTTCCCGCCTCCGTCTGAATTTTTGCTTTCGGTTTGGAACCGAAGCCGCGCGTC
TTGTCTGCTGCAGCGCTGCAGCATCGTTCTGTGTTGTCTCTGTCTGACTGTGTTTCTGTATTTGTCTGAA
AATTAGGGCCAGACTGTTACCACTCCCTTAAGTTTGACCTTAGGTCACTGGAAAGATGTCGAGCGGATCG
CTCACAACCAGTCGGTAGATGTCAAGAAGAGACGTTGGGTTACCTTCTGCTCTGCAGAATGGCCAACCTT
TAACGTCGGATGGCCGCGAGACGGCACCTTTAACCGAGACCTCATCACCCAGGTTAAGATCAAGGTCTTT
TCACCTGGCCCGCATGGACACCCAGACCAGGTCCCCTACATCGTGACCTGGGAAGCCTTGGCTTTTGACC
CCCCTCCCTGGGTCAAGCCCTTTGTACACCCTAAGCCTCCGCCTCCTCTTCCTCCATCCGCCCCGTCTCT
CCCCCTTGAACCTCCTCGTTCGACCCCGCCTCGATCCTCCCTTTATCCAGCCCTCACTCCTTCTCTAGGC
GCCGGAATTAGATCCCCCCGAGTCCAACACCCGTGGGAATCCCATGGGCACCATGGCCCCTCGCTCCAAA
AATGCTTTCGCGTCGCGCAGACACTGCTCGGTAGTTTCGGGGATCAGCGTTTGAGTAAGAGCCCGCGTCT
GAACCCTCCGCGCCGCCCCGGCCCCAGTGGAAAGACGCGCAGGCAAAACGCACCACGTGACGGAGCGTGA
CCGCGCGCCGAGCGCGCGCCAGGGTCGGGCAGGAAGAGGGCCTATTTCCCATGATTCCTTCATATTTGCA
TATACGATACAAGGCTGTTAGAGAGATAATTAGAATTAATTTGACTGTAAACACAAAGATATTAGTACAA
AATACGTGACGTAGAAAGTAATAATTTCTTGGGTAGTTTGCAGTTTTAAAATTATGTTTTAAAATGGACT
ATCATATGCTTACCGTAACTTGAAAGTATTTCGATTTCTTGGCTTTATATATCTTGTGGAAAGGACGAAA
CACCGTGCTCGCTTCGGCAGCACATATACTAGTCGACTAGGGATAACAGGGTAATTGTTTGAATGAGGCT
TCAGTACTTTACAGAATCGTTGCCTGCACATCTTGGAAACACTTGCTGGGATTACTTCTTCAGGTTAACC
CAACAGAAGGCTCGAGCAACCAGAATTCAAGGGGCTACTTTAGGAGCAATTATCTTGTTTACTAAAACTG
AATACCTTGCTATCTCTTTGATACATTTTTACAAAGCTGAATTAAAATGGTATAAATTAAATCACTTTTT
TCAATTCTACCGGGTAGGGGAGGCGCTTTTCCCAAGGCAGTCTGGAGCATGCGCTTTAGCAGCCCCGCTG
GGCACTTGGCGCTACACAAGTGGCCTCTGGCCTCGCACACATTCCACATCCACCGGTAGGCGCCAACCGG
CTCCGTTCTTTGGTGGCCCCTTCGCGCCACCTTCTACTCCTCCCCTAGTCAGGAAGTTCCCCCCCGCCCC
GCAGCTCGCGTCGTGCAGGACGTGACAAATGGAAGTAGCACGTCTCACTAGTCTCGTGCAGATGGACAGC
ACCGCTGAGCAATGGAAGCGGGTAGGCCTTTGGGGCAGCGGCCAATAGCAGCTTTGCTCCTTCGCTTTCT
GGGCTCAGAGGCTGGGAAGGGGTGGGTCCGGGGGCGGGCTCAGGGGCGGGCTCAGGGGCGGGGCGGGCGC
CCGAAGGTCCTCCGGAGGCCCGGCATTCTGCACGCTTCAAAAGCGCACGTCTGCCGCGCTGTTCTCCTCT
TCCTCATCTCCGGGCCTTTCGACCTGCAGCCCAAGCTTACCATGACCGAGTACAAGCCCACGGTGCGCCT
CGCCACCCGCGACGACGTCCCCAGGGCCGTACGCACCCTCGCCGCCGCGTTCGCCGACTACCCCGCCACG
CGCCACACCGTCGATCCGGACCGCCACATCGAGCGGGTCACCGAGCTGCAAGAACTCTTCCTCACGCGCG
TCGGGCTCGACATCGGCAAGGTGTGGGTCGCGGACGACGGCGCCGCGGTGGCGGTCTGGACCACGCCGGA
GAGCGTCGAAGCGGGGGCGGTGTTCGCCGAGATCGGCCCGCGCATGGCCGAGTTGAGCGGTTCCCGGCTG
GCCGCGCAGCAACAGATGGAAGGCCTCCTGGCGCCGCACCGGCCCAAGGAGCCCGCGTGGTTCCTGGCCA
CCGTCGGCGTCTCGCCCGACCACCAGGGCAAGGGTCTGGGCAGCGCCGTCGTGCTCCCCGGAGTGGAGGC
GGCCGAGCGCGCCGGGGTGCCCGCCTTCCTGGAGACCTCCGCGCCCCGCAACCTCCCCTTCTACGAGCGG
CTCGGCTTCACCGTCACCGCCGACGTCGAGGTGCCCGAAGGACCGCGCACCTGGTGCATGACCCGCAAGC
CCGGTGCCTGACGCCCGCCCCACGACCCGCAGCGCCCGACCGAAAGGAGCGCACGACCCCATGCATCGAT
AAAATAAAAGATTTTATTTAGTCTCCAGAAAAAGGGGGGAATGAAAGACCCCACCTGTAGGTTTGGCAAG
CTAGCTTAAGTAACGCCATTTTGCAAGGCATGGAAAATACATAACTGAGAATAGAGAAGTTCAGATCAAG
GTTAGGAACAGAGAGACAGCAGAATATGGGCCAAACAGGATATCTGTGGTAAGCAGTTCCTGCCCCGGCT
CAGGGCCAAGAACAGATGGTCCCCAGATGCGGTCCCGCCCTCAGCAGTTTCTAGAGAACCATCAGATGTT
TCCAGGGTGCCCCAAGGACCTGAAATGACCCTGTGCCTTATTTGAACTAACCAATCAGTTCGCTTCTCGC
TTCTGTTCGCGCGCTTCTGCTCCCCGAGCTCAATAAAAGAGCCCACAACCCCTCACTCGGCGCGCCAGTC
CTCCGATAGACTGCGTCGCCCGGGTACCCGTGTATCCAATAAACCCTCTTGCAGTTGCATCCGACTTGTG
GTCTCGCTGTTCCTTGGGAGGGTCTCCTCTGAGTGATTGACTACCCGTCAGCGGGGGTCTTTCATGGGTA
ACAGTTTCTTGAAGTTGGAGAACAACATTCTGAGGGTAGGAGTCGAATATTAAGTAATCCTGACTCAATT
AGCCACTGTTTTGAATCCACATACTCCAATACTCCTGAAATAGTTCATTATGGACAGCGCAGAAAGAGCT
GGGGAGAATTGTGAAATTGTTATCCGCTCACAATTCCACACAACATACGAGCCGGAAGCATAAAGTGTAA
AGCCTGGGGTGCCTAATGAGTGAGCTAACTCACATTAATTGCGTTGCGCTCACTGCCCGCTTTCCAGTCG
GGAAACCTGTCGTGCCAGCTGCATTAATGAATCGGCCAACGCGCGGGGAGAGGCGGTTTGCGTATTGGGC
GCTCTTCCGCTTCCTCGCTCACTGACTCGCTGCGCTCGGTCGTTCGGCTGCGGCGAGCGGTATCAGCTCA
CTCAAAGGCGGTAATACGGTTATCCACAGAATCAGGGGATAACGCAGGAAAGAACATGTGAGCAAAAGGC
CAGCAAAAGGCCAGGAACCGTAAAAAGGCCGCGTTGCTGGCGTTTTTCCATAGGCTCCGCCCCCCTGACG
AGCATCACAAAAATCGACGCTCAAGTCAGAGGTGGCGAAACCCGACAGGACTATAAAGATACCAGGCGTT
TCCCCCTGGAAGCTCCCTCGTGCGCTCTCCTGTTCCGACCCTGCCGCTTACCGGATACCTGTCCGCCTTT
CTCCCTTCGGGAAGCGTGGCGCTTTCTCATAGCTCACGCTGTAGGTATCTCAGTTCGGTGTAGGTCGTTC
GCTCCAAGCTGGGCTGTGTGCACGAACCCCCCGTTCAGCCCGACCGCTGCGCCTTATCCGGTAACTATCG
TCTTGAGTCCAACCCGGTAAGACACGACTTATCGCCACTGGCAGCAGCCACTGGTAACAGGATTAGCAGA
GCGAGGTATGTAGGCGGTGCTACAGAGTTCTTGAAGTGGTGGCCTAACTACGGCTACACTAGAAGAACAG
TATTTGGTATCTGCGCTCTGCTGAAGCCAGTTACCTTCGGAAAAAGAGTTGGTAGCTCTTGATCCGGCAA
ACAAACCACCGCTGGTAGCGGTGGTTTTTTTGTTTGCAAGCAGCAGATTACGCGCAGAAAAAAAGGATCT
CAAGAAGATCCTTTGATCTTTTCTACGGGGTCTGACGCTCAGTGGAACGAAAACTCACGTTAAGGGATTT
TGGTCATGAGATTATCAAAAAGGATCTTCACCTAGATCCTTTTAAATTAAAAATGAAGTTTTAAATCAAT
CTAAAGTATATATGAGTAAACTTGGTCTGACAGTTACCAATGCTTAATCAGTGAGGCACCTATCTCAGCG
ATCTGTCTATTTCGTTCATCCATAGTTGCCTGACTCCCCGTCGTGTAGATAACTACGATACGGGAGGGCT
TACCATCTGGCCCCAGTGCTGCAATGATACCGCGAGACCCACGCTCACCGGCTCCAGATTTATCAGCAAT
AAACCAGCCAGCCGGAAGGGCCGAGCGCAGAAGTGGTCCTGCAACTTTATCCGCCTCCATCCAGTCTATT
AATTGTTGCCGGGAAGCTAGAGTAAGTAGTTCGCCAGTTAATAGTTTGCGCAACGTTGTTGCCATTGCTA
CAGGCATCGTGGTGTCACGCTCGTCGTTTGGTATGGCTTCATTCAGCTCCGGTTCCCAACGATCAAGGCG
AGTTACATGATCCCCCATGTTGTGCAAAAAAGCGGTTAGCTCCTTCGGTCCTCCGATCGTTGTCAGAAGT
AAGTTGGCCGCAGTGTTATCACTCATGGTTATGGCAGCACTGCATAATTCTCTTACTGTCATGCCATCCG
TAAGATGCTTTTCTGTGACTGGTGAGTACTCAACCAAGTCATTCTGAGAATAGTGTATGCGGCGACCGAG
TTGCTCTTGCCCGGCGTCAATACGGGATAATACCGCGCCACATAGCAGAACTTTAAAAGTGCTCATCATT
GGAAAACGTTCTTCGGGGCGAAAACTCTCAAGGATCTTACCGCTGTTGAGATCCAGTTCGATGTAACCCA
CTCGTGCACCCAACTGATCTTCAGCATCTTTTACTTTCACCAGCGTTTCTGGGTGAGCAAAAACAGGAAG
GCAAAATGCCGCAAAAAAGGGAATAAGGGCGACACGGAAATGTTGAATACTCATACTCTTCCTTTTTCAA
TATTATTGAAGCATTTATCAGGGTTATTGTCTCATGAGCGGATACATATTTGAATGTATTTAGAAAAATA
AACAAATAGGGGTTCCGCGCACATTTCCCCGAAAAGTGCCACCTGACGTCTAAGAAACCATTATTATCAT
GACATTAACCTATAAAAATAGGCGTATCACGAGGCCCTTTCGTCTCGCGCGTTTCGGTGATGACGGTGAA
AACCTCTGACACATGCAGCTCCCGGAGACGGTCACAGCTTGTCTGTAAGCGGATGCCGGGAGCAGACAAG
CCCGTCAGGGCGCGTCAGCGGGTGTTGGCGGGTGTCGGGGCTGGCTTAACTATGCGGCATCAGAGCAGAT
TGTACTGAGAGTGCACCATATGCGGTGTGAAATACCGCACAGATGCGTAAGGAGAAAATACCGCATCAGG
CGCCATTCGCCATTCAGGCTGCGCAACTGTTGGGAAGGGCGATCGGTGCGGGCCTCTTCGCTATTACGCC
AGCTGGCGAAAGGGGGATGTGCTGCAAGGCGATTAAGTTGGGTAACGCCAGGGTTTTCCCAGTCACGACG
TTGTAAAACGACGGCGCAAGGAATGGTGCATGCAAGGAGATGGCGCCCAACAGTCCCCCGGCCACGGGGC
CTGCCACCATACCCACGCCGAAACAAGCGCTCATGAGCCCGAAGTGGCGAGCCCGATCTTCCCCATCGGT
GATGTCGGCGATATAGGCGCCAGCAACCGCACCTGTGGCGCCGGTGATGCCGGCCACGATGCGTCCGGCG
TAGAGGCGATTAGTCCAATTTGTTAAAGACAGGATATCAGTGGTCCAGGCTCTAGTTTTGACTCAACAAT
ATCACCAGCTGAAGCCTATAGAGTACGAGCCATAGATAAAATAAAAGATTTTATTTAGTCTCCAGAAAAA
GGGGGGAA
Features (pLannotate 1.2.2; 21 found; start..end, strand, type, name):
    579..920     +  misc_feature   MESV Ψ: packaging signal of murine embryonic stem cell virus
    987..1403    +  CDS            gag (truncated): truncated Moloney murine leukemia virus (MMLV) gag gene lacking the start codon
   1646..1886    +  promoter       U6 promoter: RNA polymerase III promoter for human U6 snRNA
   1949..2042    +  ncRNA          5' miR-30a: sequence upstream of the 71-nt precursor of the human miR-30a microRNA (Zeng et al., 2002) miRNA
   2056..2168    +  ncRNA          3' miR-30a: sequence downstream of the 71-nt precursor of the human miR-30a microRNA (Zeng et al., 2002) miRNA
   2182..2681    +  promoter       PGK promoter: mouse phosphoglycerate kinase 1 promoter
   2702..3301    +  CDS            PuroR: puromycin N-acetyltransferase; pac from Streptomyces alboniger; confers resistance to puromycin
   3401..3915    +  LTR            3' LTR: 3' long terminal repeat from murine embryonic stem cell virus
   4077..4093    -  protein_bind   lac operator: The lac repressor binds to the lac operator to inhibit transcription in E. coli. This inhibition can be relieved by adding lactose or isopropyl-β-D-thiogalactopyranoside (IPTG). lac repressor encoded by lacI
   4101..4131    -  promoter       lac promoter: promoter for the E. coli lac operon
   4146..4167    -  protein_bind   CAP binding site: CAP binding activates transcription in the presence of cAMP. E. coli catabolite activator protein
   4180..4272    -  CDS            lacI (fragment): lac repressor; lacI; The lac repressor binds to the lac operator to inhibit transcription in E. coli. This inhibition can be relieved by adding lactose or isopropyl-β-D-thiogalactopyranoside (IPTG).
   4455..5043    -  rep_origin     ori: high-copy-number ColE1/pMB1/pBR322/pUC origin of replication
   5214..6074    -  CDS            AmpR: β-lactamase; bla; confers resistance to ampicillin, carbenicillin, and related antibiotics
   6075..6179    -  promoter       AmpR promoter: bla
   6274..6309    +  CDS            rop (fragment): Rop protein, which maintains plasmids at low copy number; rop
   6411..6510    +  misc_feature   bom (fragment): basis of mobility region from pBR322
   6516..6665    -  CDS            lacZα (fragment): LacZα fragment of β-galactosidase; lacZ fragment
   6665..6866    -  CDS            TcR (fragment): tetracycline efflux protein; tet; confers resistance to tetracycline
   6867..6965    +  CDS            env (fragment): murine leukemia virus gPr80 envelope polyprotein precursor; env; proteolytically cleaved into gp70SU and p15TM subunits
   7007..515     +  LTR            5' LTR (across the origin): 5' long terminal repeat from murine embryonic stem cell virus
