[The description below was written by a language model from this plasmid's Addgene catalogue record and pLannotate feature annotations shown in this document.]
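Description:
pMSCV-miR30-Vector is a murine stem cell virus (MSCV)-based retroviral plasmid for mammalian cells that serves as the empty, no-hairpin version of a miR-30-scaffold shRNA expression system. The catalogue lists it at about 7.0 kb, and the sequenced record is 7,008 nt. In bacteria it is maintained through a high-copy ColE1/pUC-type origin and selected with ampicillin via the β-lactamase gene. The backbone also carries several short, non-functional remnants of older cloning vectors (fragments of lacI, lacZα, rop, bom, the tetracycline resistance gene and a piece of MLV env), along with a lac promoter/operator region.

The proviral portion is flanked by MESV-derived 5′ and 3′ long terminal repeats and contains the Ψ packaging signal plus a truncated, start-codon-less gag segment, which together allow the transcribed genome to be packaged into particles when gag, pol and env are supplied in trans. The record specifies Phoenix packaging cells for this. Between the LTRs, a human U6 RNA polymerase III promoter sits upstream of the 5′ and 3′ flanking sequences of human miR-30a. The gap between these arms holds the retained XhoI and EcoRI sites where a hairpin would be inserted so that it is processed like a natural microRNA precursor. In this construct no shRNA is present. Downstream, a mouse PGK promoter drives puromycin N-acetyltransferase for selection of stably transduced cells.

It is typically used as the matched negative control for knockdown constructs built in the same backbone, or as the recipient vector for cloning new miR-30-based shRNAs. The associated publication concerns NOTCH1 and secretome switching during cellular senescence.
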