Addgene plasmid #171194: pMSCV-miR30-Vector
Purpose: Retroviral vector for U6 promoter driven expression empty miR30 based shRNA (to be used in conjunction with Phoenix packaging cells).
Depositing lab: Masashi Narita. Depositing organization: Cancer Research UK Cambridge Institute (CRUK-CI), University of Cambridge. Publication: NOTCH1 mediates a switch between two distinct secretomes during senescence. Hoare M, Ito Y, Kang TW, Weekes MP, Matheson NJ, Patten DA, Shetty S, Parry AJ, Menon S, Salama R, Antrobus R, Tomimatsu K, Howat W, Lehner PJ, Zender L, Narita M. Nat Cell Biol. 2016 Sep;18(9):979-92. doi: 10.1038/ncb3397. Epub 2016 Aug 15. PubMed 27525720.
Backbone
  Vector backbone: pMSCV-miR30
  Backbone size w/o insert (bp): 7039
  Total vector size (bp): 7039
  Vector type: Mammalian Expression, Retroviral
  Selectable markers: Puromycin
Growth in bacteria
  Bacterial resistance: Ampicillin, 100 μg/mL
  Growth temperature: 37°C
  Growth strain: NEB Stable
  Copy number: High Copy
Gene/Insert
  Gene/Insert name: shRNA empty vector
  gRNA/shRNA sequence: Empty vector
  Species: H. sapiens (human)
  Promoter: U6
  Cloning method: Restriction Enzyme; 5′ cloning site XhoI (not destroyed); 3′ cloning site EcoRI (not destroyed)
  Sequencing primers: 5′ miR30_F gtaacttgaaagtatttcg
Terms and licenses: Academic/Nonprofit Terms; Industry Terms: Not Available to Industry
How to cite: pMSCV-miR30-Vector was a gift from Masashi Narita (Addgene plasmid # 171194 ; http://n2t.net/addgene:171194 ; RRID:Addgene_171194)
